>Addgene plasmid #144962 | TFORF3486 | addgene full sequence | sequence record 404531 | Addgene NGS Result
TTAATGTAGTCTTATGCAATACTCTTGTAGTCTTGCAACATGGTAACGATGAGTTAGCAACATGCCTTAC
AAGGAGAGAAAAAGCACCGTGCATGCCGATTGGTGGAAGTAAGGTGGTACGATCGTGCCTTATTAGGAAG
GCAACAGACGGGTCTGACATGGATTGGACGAACCACTGAATTGCCGCATTGCAGAGATATTGTATTTAAG
TGCCTAGCTCGATACATAAACGGGTCTCTCTGGTTAGACCAGATCTGAGCCTGGGAGCTCTCTGGCTAAC
TAGGGAACCCACTGCTTAAGCCTCAATAAAGCTTGCCTTGAGTGCTTCAAGTAGTGTGTGCCCGTCTGTT
GTGTGACTCTGGTAACTAGAGATCCCTCAGACCCTTTTAGTCAGTGTGGAAAATCTCTAGCAGTGGCGCC
CGAACAGGGACTTGAAAGCGAAAGGGAAACCAGAGGAGCTCTCTCGACGCAGGACTCGGCTTGCTGAAGC
GCGCACGGCAAGAGGCGAGGGGCGGCGACTGGTGAGTACGCCAAAAATTTTGACTAGCGGAGGCTAGAAG
GAGAGAGATGGGTGCGAGAGCGTCAGTATTAAGCGGGGGAGAATTAGATCGCGATGGGAAAAAATTCGGT
TAAGGCCAGGGGGAAAGAAAAAATATAAATTAAAACATATAGTATGGGCAAGCAGGGAGCTAGAACGATT
CGCAGTTAATCCTGGCCTGTTAGAAACATCAGAAGGCTGTAGACAAATACTGGGACAGCTACAACCATCC
CTTCAGACAGGATCAGAAGAACTTAGATCATTATATAATACAGTAGCAACCCTCTATTGTGTGCATCAAA
GGATAGAGATAAAAGACACCAAGGAAGCTTTAGACAAGATAGAGGAAGAGCAAAACAAAAGTAAGACCAC
CGCACAGCAAGCGGCCGCTGATCTTCAGACCTGGAGGAGGAGATATGAGGGACAATTGGAGAAGTGAATT
ATATAAATATAAAGTAGTAAAAATTGAACCATTAGGAGTAGCACCCACCAAGGCAAAGAGAAGAGTGGTG
CAGAGAGAAAAAAGAGCAGTGGGAATAGGAGCTTTGTTCCTTGGGTTCTTGGGAGCAGCAGGAAGCACTA
TGGGCGCAGCGTCAATGACGCTGACGGTACAGGCCAGACAATTATTGTCTGGTATAGTGCAGCAGCAGAA
CAATTTGCTGAGGGCTATTGAGGCGCAACAGCATCTGTTGCAACTCACAGTCTGGGGCATCAAGCAGCTC
CAGGCAAGAATCCTGGCTGTGGAAAGATACCTAAAGGATCAACAGCTCCTGGGGATTTGGGGTTGCTCTG
GAAAACTCATTTGCACCACTGCTGTGCCTTGGAATGCTAGTTGGAGTAATAAATCTCTGGAACAGATTTG
GAATCACACGACCTGGATGGAGTGGGACAGAGAAATTAACAATTACACAAGCTTAATACACTCCTTAATT
GAAGAATCGCAAAACCAGCAAGAAAAGAATGAACAAGAATTATTGGAATTAGATAAATGGGCAAGTTTGT
GGAATTGGTTTAACATAACAAATTGGCTGTGGTATATAAAATTATTCATAATGATAGTAGGAGGCTTGGT
AGGTTTAAGAATAGTTTTTGCTGTACTTTCTATAGTGAATAGAGTTAGGCAGGGATATTCACCATTATCG
TTTCAGACCCACCTCCCAACCCCGAGGGGACCCATGCATTGCATCTCAATTAGTCAGCAACCAGGTGTGG
AAAGTCCCCAGGCTCCCCAGCAGGCAGAAGTATGCAAAGCATGCGTCTCAATTAGTCAGCAACCATAGTC
CCGCCCCTAACTCCGCCCATCCCGCCCCTAACTCCGCCCAGTTCCGCCCATTCTCCGCCCCATGGCTGAC
TAATTTTTTTTATTTATGCAGAGGCCGAGGCCGCCTCGGCCTCTGAGCTATTCCAGAAGTAGTGAGGAGG
CTTTTTTGGAGGCCTAGGCTTTTGCAAAAAGCTTTCTAGAGGTACCACCGGAGCTTACCATGACCGAGTA
CAAGCCCACGGTGCGCCTCGCCACCCGCGACGACGTCCCCAGGGCCGTACGCACCCTCGCCGCCGCGTTC
GCCGACTACCCCGCCACGCGCCACACCGTCGATCCGGACCGCCACATCGAGCGGGTCACCGAGCTGCAAG
AACTCTTCCTCACGCGCGTCGGGCTCGACATCGGCAAGGTGTGGGTCGCGGACGACGGCGCCGCCGTGGC
GGTCTGGACCACGCCGGAGAGCGTCGAAGCGGGGGCGGTGTTCGCCGAGATCGGCCCGCGCATGGCCGAG
TTGAGCGGTTCCCGGCTGGCCGCGCAGCAACAGATGGAAGGCCTCCTGGCGCCGCACCGGCCCAAGGAGC
CCGCGTGGTTCCTGGCCACCGTCGGCGTCTCGCCCGACCACCAGGGCAAGGGTCTGGGCAGCGCCGTCGT
GCTCCCCGGAGTGGAGGCGGCCGAGCGCGCCGGGGTGCCCGCCTTCCTGGAGACCTCCGCGCCCCGCAAC
CTCCCCTTCTACGAGCGGCTCGGCTTCACCGTCACCGCCGACGTCGAGGTGCCCGAAGGACCGCGCACCT
GGTGCATGACCCGCAAGCCCGGTGCCAGTTAACGAATTCTAGATCTTGAGACAAATGGCAGTATTCATCC
ACAATTTTAAAAGAAAAGGGGGGATTGGGGGGTACAGTGCAGGGGAAAGAATAGTAGACATAATAGCAAC
AGACATACAAACTAAAGAATTACAAAAACAAATTACAAAAATTCAAAATTTTCGGGTTTATTACAGGGAC
AGCAGAGATCCACTTTGGCGCCGGCTCGAGGCCTGCAGGTGCAAAGATGGATAAAGTTTTAAACAGAGAG
GAATCTTTGCAGCTAATGGACCTTCTAGGTCTTGAAAGGAGTGGGAATTGGCTCCGGTGCCCGTCAGTGG
GCAGAGCGCACATCGCCCACAGTCCCCGAGAAGTTGGGGGGAGGGGTCGGCAATTGAACCGGTGCCTAGA
GAAGGTGGCGCGGGGTAAACTGGGAAAGTGATGTCGTGTACTGGCTCCGCCTTTTTCCCGAGGGTGGGGG
AGAACCGTATATAAGTGCAGTAGTCGCCGTGAACGTTCTTTTTCGCAACGGGTTTGCCGCCAGAACACAG
GTAAGTGCCGTGTGTGGTTCCCGCGGGCCTGGCCTCTTTACGGGTTATGGCCCTTGCGTGCCTTGAATTA
CTTCCACCTGGCTGCAGTACGTGATTCTTGATCCCGAGCTTCGGGTTGGAAGTGGGTGGGAGAGTTCGAG
GCCTTGCGCTTAAGGAGCCCCTTCGCCTCGTGCTTGAGTTGAGGCCTGGCCTGGGCGCTGGGGCCGCCGC
GTGCGAATCTGGTGGCACCTTCGCGCCTGTCTCGCTGCTTTCGATAAGTCTCTAGCCATTTAAAATTTTT
GATGACCTGCTGCGACGCTTTTTTTCTGGCAAGATAGTCTTGTAAATGCGGGCCAAGATCTGCACACTGG
TATTTCGGTTTTTGGGGCCGCGGGCGGCGACGGGGCCCGTGCGTCCCAGCGCACATGTTCGGCGAGGCGG
GGCCTGCGAGCGCGGCCACCGAGAATCGGACGGGGGTAGTCTCAAGCTGGCCGGCCTGCTCTGGTGCCTG
GCCTCGCGCCGCCGTGTATCGCCCCGCCCTGGGCGGCAAGGCTGGCCCGGTCGGCACCAGTTGCGTGAGC
GGAAAGATGGCCGCTTCCCGGCCCTGCTGCAGGGAGCTCAAAATGGAGGACGCGGCGCTCGGGAGAGCGG
GCGGGTGAGTCACCCACACAAAGGAAAAGGGCCTTTCCGTCCTCAGCCGTCGCTTCATGTGACTCCACGG
AGTACCGGGCGCCGTCCAGGCACCTCGATTAGTTCTCGAGCTTTTGGAGTACGTCGTCTTTAGGTTGGGG
GGAGGGGTTTTATGCGATGGAGTTTCCCCACACTGAGTGGGTGGAGACTGAAGTTAGGCCAGCTTGGCAC
TTGATGTAATTCTCCTTGGAATTTGCCCTTTTTGAGTTTGGATCTTGGTTCATTCTCAAGCCTCAGACAG
TGGTTCAAAGTTTTTTTCTTCCATTTCAGGTGTCGTGAGGCTAGCATCGATTGATCAACAAGTTTGTACA
AAAAAGTTGGCACCATGGAAAAGATCTATTCCAGAGGGGAGCTTCACCACTTCATTGACGGCTTTAATGA
AGAGAAAAGCAACTGGATGCGCTATGTGAATCCAGCACACTCTCCCCGGGAGCAAAACCTGGCTGCGTGT
CAGAACGGGATGAACATCTACTTCTACACCATTAAGCCCATCCCTGCCAACCAGGAACTTCTTGTGTGGT
ATTGTCGGGACTTTGCAGAAAGGCTTCACTACCCTTATCCCGGAGAGCTGACAATGATGAATCTCACACA
AACACAGAGCAGTCTAAAGCAACCGAGCACTGAGAAAAATGAACTCTGCCCAAAGAATGTCCCAAAGAGA
GAGTACAGCGTGAAAGAAATCCTAAAATTGGACTCCAACCCCTCCAAAGGAAAGGACCTCTACCGTTCTA
ACATTTCACCCCTCACATCAGAAAAGGACCTCGATGACTTTAGAAGACGTGGGAGCCCCGAAATGCCCTT
CTACCCTCGGGTCGTTTACCCCATCCGGGCCCCTCTGCCAGAAGACTTTTTGAAAGCTTCCCTGGCCTAC
GGGATCGAGAGACCCACGTACATCACTCGCTCCCCCATTCCATCCTCCACCACTCCAAGCCCCTCTGCAA
GAAGCAGCCCCGACCAAAGCCTCAAGAGCTCCAGCCCTCACAGCAGCCCTGGGAATACGGTGTCCCCTGT
GGGCCCCGGCTCTCAAGAGCACCGGGACTCCTACGCTTACTTGAACGCGTCCTACGGCACGGAAGGTTTG
GGCTCCTACCCTGGCTACGCACCCCTGCCCCACCTCCCGCCAGCTTTCATCCCCTCGTACAACGCTCACT
ACCCCAAGTTCCTCTTGCCCCCCTACGGCATGAATTGTAATGGCCTGAGCGCTGTGAGCAGCATGAATGG
CATCAACAACTTTGGCCTCTTCCCGAGGCTGTGCCCTGTCTACAGCAATCTCCTCGGTGGGGGCAGCCTG
CCCCACCCCATGCTCAACCCCACTTCTCTCCCGAGCTCGCTGCCCTCAGATGGAGCCCGGAGGTTGCTCC
AGCCGGAGCATCCCAGGGAGGTGCTTGTCCCGGCGCCCCACAGTGCCTTCTCCTTTACCGGGGCCGCCGC
CAGCATGAAGGACAAGGCCTGTAGCCCCACAAGCGGGTCTCCCACGGCGGGAACAGCCGCCACGGCAGAA
CATGTGGTGCAGCCCAAAGCTACCTCAGCAGCGATGGCAGCCCCCAGCAGCGACGAAGCCATGAATCTCA
TTAAAAACAAAAGAAACATGACCGGCTACAAGACCCTTCCCTACCCGCTGAAGAAGCAGAACGGCAAGAT
CAAGTACGAATGCAACGTTTGCGCCAAGACTTTCGGCCAGCTCTCCAATCTGAAGGTCCACCTGAGAGTG
CACAGTGGAGAACGGCCTTTCAAATGTCAGACTTGCAACAAGGGCTTTACTCAGCTCGCCCACCTGCAGA
AACACTACCTGGTACACACGGGAGAAAAGCCACATGAATGCCAGGTCTGCCACAAGAGATTTAGCAGCAC
CAGCAATCTCAAGACCCACCTGCGACTCCATTCTGGAGAGAAACCATACCAATGCAAGGTGTGCCCTGCC
AAGTTCACCCAGTTTGTGCACCTGAAACTGCACAAGCGTCTGCACACCCGGGAGCGGCCCCACAAGTGCT
CCCAGTGCCACAAGAACTACATCCATCTCTGTAGCCTCAAGGTTCACCTGAAAGGGAACTGCGCTGCGGC
CCCGGCGCCTGGGCTGCCCTTGGAAGATCTGACCCGAATCAATGAAGAAATCGAGAAGTTTGACATCAGT
GACAATGCTGACCGGCTCGAGGACGTGGAGGATGACATCAGTGTGATCTCTGTAGTGGAGAAGGAAATTC
TGGCCGTGGTCAGAAAAGAGAAAGAAGAAACTGGCCTGAAAGTGTCTTTGCAAAGAAACATGGGGAATGG
ACTCCTCTCCTCAGGGTGCAGCCTTTATGAGTCATCAGATCTACCCCTCATGAAGTTGCCTCCCAGCAAC
CCACTACCTCTGGTACCTGTAAAGGTCAAACAAGAAACAGTTGAACCAATGGATCCTTTGCCAACTTTCT
TGTACAAAGTGGTTGATATCGGTAAGCCTATCCCTAACCCTCTCCTCGGTCTCGATTCTACGTAGTAATG
AACTAGTCCGTAACTTGAAAGTATTTCGATTTCTTGGCTTTATATATCTTGTGGAAAGGACGACGTCGGG
TCCTCGACTCTACATTAACGCGTTAAGTCGACAATCAACCTCTGGATTACAAAATTTGTGAAAGATTGAC
TGGTATTCTTAACTATGTTGCTCCTTTTACGCTATGTGGATACGCTGCTTTAATGCCTTTGTATCATGCT
ATTGCTTCCCGTATGGCTTTCATTTTCTCCTCCTTGTATAAATCCTGGTTGCTGTCTCTTTATGAGGAGT
TGTGGCCCGTTGTCAGGCAACGTGGCGTGGTGTGCACTGTGTTTGCTGACGCAACCCCCACTGGTTGGGG
CATTGCCACCACCTGTCAGCTCCTTTCCGGGACTTTCGCTTTCCCCCTCCCTATTGCCACGGCGGAACTC
ATCGCCGCCTGCCTTGCCCGCTGCTGGACAGGGGCTCGGCTGTTGGGCACTGACAATTCCGTGGTGTTGT
CGGGGAAATCATCGTCCTTTCCTTGGCTGCTCGCCTGTGTTGCCACCTGGATTCTGCGCGGGACGTCCTT
CTGCTACGTCCCTTCGGCCCTCAATCCAGCGGACCTTCCTTCCCGCGGCCTGCTGCCGGCTCTGCGGCCT
CTTCCGCGTCTTCGCCTTCGCCCTCAGACGAGTCGGATCTCCCTTTGGGCCGCCTCCCCGCGTCGACTTT
AAGACCAATGACTTACAAGGCAGCTGTAGATCTTAGCCACTTTTTAAAAGAAAAGGGGGGACTGGAAGGG
CTAATTCACTCCCAACGAAGACAAGATCTGCTTTTTGCTTGTACTGGGTCTCTCTGGTTAGACCAGATCT
GAGCCTGGGAGCTCTCTGGCTAACTAGGGAACCCACTGCTTAAGCCTCAATAAAGCTTGCCTTGAGTGCT
TCAAGTAGTGTGTGCCCGTCTGTTGTGTGACTCTGGTAACTAGAGATCCCTCAGACCCTTTTAGTCAGTG
TGGAAAATCTCTAGCAGTACGTATAGTAGTTCATGTCATCTTATTATTCAGTATTTATAACTTGCAAAGA
AATGAATATCAGAGAGTGAGAGGAACTTGTTTATTGCAGCTTATAATGGTTACAAATAAAGCAATAGCAT
CACAAATTTCACAAATAAAGCATTTTTTTCACTGCATTCTAGTTGTGGTTTGTCCAAACTCATCAATGTA
TCTTATCATGTCTGGCTCTAGCTATCCCGCCCCTAACTCCGCCCATCCCGCCCCTAACTCCGCCCAGTTC
CGCCCATTCTCCGCCCCATGGCTGACTAATTTTTTTTATTTATGCAGAGGCCGAGGCCGCCTCGGCCTCT
GAGCTATTCCAGAAGTAGTGAGGAGGCTTTTTTGGAGGCCTAGGGACGTACCCAATTCGCCCTATAGTGA
GTCGTATTACGCGCGCTCACTGGCCGTCGTTTTACAACGTCGTGACTGGGAAAACCCTGGCGTTACCCAA
CTTAATCGCCTTGCAGCACATCCCCCTTTCGCCAGCTGGCGTAATAGCGAAGAGGCCCGCACCGATCGCC
CTTCCCAACAGTTGCGCAGCCTGAATGGCGAATGGG
[124 nt withheld, positions 7877-8000]
C
[91 nt withheld, positions 8002-8092]
A
[49 nt withheld, positions 8094-8142]
CCTTTGACGTTGGAGTCCACGTTCTTT
[37 nt withheld, positions 8170-8206]
ACCCTATCTCGGTCTATTCTTTTGATTTATAAGGGATTTTGCCGATTTCGGCCTATTGGTTAAAAAATGA
GCTGATTTAACAAAAATTTAACGCGAATTTTAACAAAATATTAACGCTTACAATTTAGGTGGCACTTTTC
GGGGAAATGTGCGCGGAACCCCTATTTGTTTATTTTTCTAAATACATTCAAATATGTATCCGCTCATGAG
ACAATAACCCTGATAAATGCTTCAATAATATTGAAAAAGGAAGAGTATGAGTATTCAACATTTCCGTGTC
GCCCTTATTCCCTTTTTTGCGGCATTTTGCCTTCCTGTTTTTGCTCACCCAGAAACGCTGGTGAAAGTAA
AAGATGCTGAAGATCAGTTGGGTGCACGAGTGGGTTACATCGAACTGGATCTCAACAGCGGTAAGATCCT
TGAGAGTTTTCGCCCCGAAGAACGTTTTCCAATGATGAGCACTTTTAAAGTTCTGCTATGTGGCGCGGTA
TTATCCCGTATTGACGCCGGGCAAGAGCAACTCGGTCGCCGCATACACTATTCTCAGAATGACTTGGTTG
AGTACTCACCAGTCACAGAAAAGCATCTTACGGATGGCATGACAGTAAGAGAATTATGCAGTGCTGCCAT
AACCATGAGTGATAACACTGCGGCCAACTTACTTCTGACAACGATCGGAGGACCGAAGGAGCTAACCGCT
TTTTTGCACAACATGGGGGATCATGTAACTCGCCTTGATCGTTGGGAACCGGAGCTGAATGAAGCCATAC
CAAACGACGAGCGTGACACCACGATGCCTGTAGCAATGGCAACAACGTTGCGCAAACTATTAACTGGCGA
ACTACTTACTCTAGCTTCCCGGCAACAATTAATAGACTGGATGGAGGCGGATAAAGTTGCAGGACCACTT
CTGCGCTCGGCCCTTCCGGCTGGCTGGTTTATTGCTGATAAATCTGGAGCCGGTGAGCGTGGGTCTCGCG
GTATCATTGCAGCACTGGGGCCAGATGGTAAGCCCTCCCGTATCGTAGTTATCTACACGACGGGGAGTCA
GGCAACTATGGATGAACGAAATAGACAGATCGCTGAGATAGGTGCCTCACTGATTAAGCATTGGTAACTG
TCAGACCAAGTTTACTCATATATACTTTAGATTGATTTAAAACTTCATTTTTAATTTAAAAGGATCTAGG
TGAAGATCCTTTTTGATAATCTCATGACCAAAATCCCTTAACGTGAGTTTTCGTTCCACTGAGCGTCAGA
CCCCGTAGAAAAGATCAAAGGATCTTCTTGAGATCCTTTTTTTCTGCGCGTAATCTGCTGCTTGCAAACA
AAAAAACCACCGCTACCAGCGGTGGTTTGTTTGCCGGATCAAGAGCTACCAACTCTTTTTCCGAAGGTAA
CTGGCTTCAGCAGAGCGCAGATACCAAATACTGTTCTTCTAGTGTAGCCGTAGTTAGGCCACCACTTCAA
GAACTCTGTAGCACCGCCTACATACCTCGCTCTGCTAATCCTGTTACCAGTGGCTGCTGCCAGTGGCGAT
AAGTCGTGTCTTACCGGGTTGGACTCAAGACGATAGTTACCGGATAAGGCGCAGCGGTCGGGCTGAACGG
GGGGTTCGTGCACACAGCCCAGCTTGGAGCGAACGACCTACACCGAACTGAGATACCTACAGCGTGAGCT
ATGAGAAAGCGCCACGCTTCCCGAAGGGAGAAAGGCGGACAGGTATCCGGTAAGCGGCAGGGTCGGAACA
GGAGAGCGCACGAGGGAGCTTCCAGGGGGAAACGCCTGGTATCTTTATAGTCCTGTCGGGTTTCGCCACC
TCTGACTTGAGCGTCGATTTTTGTGATGCTCGTCAGGGGGGCGGAGCCTATGGAAAAACGCCAGCAACGC
GGCCTTTTTACGGTTCCTGGCCTTTTGCTGGCCTTTTGCTCACATGTTCTTTCCTGCGTTATCCCCTGAT
TCTGTGGATAACCGTATTACCGCCTTTGAGTGAGCTGATACCGCTCGCCGCAGCCGAACGACCGAGCGCA
GCGAGTCAGTGAGCGAGGAAGCGGAAGAGCGCCCAATACGCAAACCGCCTCTCCCCGCGCGTTGGCCGAT
TCATTAATGCAGCTGGCACGACAGGTTTCCCGACTGGAAAGCGGGCAGTGAGCGCAACGCAATTAATGTG
AGTTAGCTCACTCATTAGGCACCCCAGGCTTTACACTTTATGCTTCCGGCTCGTATGTTGTGTGGAATTG
TGAGCGGATAACAATTTCACACAGGAAACAGCTATGACCATGATTACGCCAAGCGCGCAATTAACCCTCA
CTAAAGGGAACAAAAGCTGGAGCTGCAAGC
Features (pLannotate 1.2.2; 34 found; start..end, strand, type, name):
      5..231     +  promoter       RSV promoter: Rous sarcoma virus enhancer/promoter
    232..412     +  LTR            5' LTR (truncated): truncated 5' long terminal repeat (LTR) from HIV-1
    459..584     +  misc_feature   HIV-1 Ψ: packaging signal of human immunodeficiency virus type 1
    568..931     +  CDS            HIV-1 gag (fragment): gag protein from human immunodeficiency virus 1; gag
   1077..1310    +  misc_feature   RRE: The Rev response element (RRE) of HIV-1 allows for Rev-dependent mRNA export from the nucleus to the cytoplasm.
   1687..1713    +  CDS            Rev (fragment): human immunodeficiency virus 1 (HIV-1) Rev protein; rev; enhances nuclear export of unspliced and incompletely spliced viral mRNAs
   1720..1743    +  promoter       SV40 promoter (fragment): SV40 early promoter
   1744..1815    +  promoter       SV40 promoter (fragment): SV40 enhancer and early promoter
   1839..1974    +  rep_origin     SV40 ori: SV40 origin of replication
   2020..2616    +  CDS            PuroR (fragment): puromycin N-acetyltransferase; pac from Streptomyces; confers resistance to puromycin
   2665..2782    +  misc_feature   cPPT/CTS: central polypurine tract and central termination sequence of HIV-1
   2847..2913    +  CDS            small t antigen (fragment): SV40 (simian virus 40) small t antigen
   2920..4098    +  promoter       EF-1α promoter: strong constitutive promoter for human elongation factor EF-1α
   4119..4136    +  protein_bind   attB1 (fragment): mutant version of attB; core recombination site for the Gateway® BP reaction BP Clonase™
   4151..6217    +  CDS            PRDM1 (fragment): PRDM1_HUMAN - Also known as BLIMP1. Experimental evidence at protein level: Swiss-Prot protein existence level 1. Transcription factor that mediates a transcriptional program in various innate and adaptive immune tissue-resident lymphocyte T cell types such as tissue-resident memory T (Trm), natural killer (trNK) and natural killer T (NKT) cells and negatively regulates gene expression of proteins that promote the egress of tissue-resident T-cell populations from non-lymphoid organs. Plays a role in the development, retention and long-term establishment of adaptive and innate tissue- resident
   6225..6242    -  protein_bind   attB2 (fragment): mutant version of attB; core recombination site for the Gateway® BP reaction BP Clonase™
   6251..6292    +  CDS            V5 tag: epitope tag from simian virus 5
   6308..6361    +  promoter       U6 promoter (fragment): RNA polymerase III promoter for human U6 snRNA
   6403..6991    +  misc_feature   WPRE: woodchuck hepatitis virus posttranscriptional regulatory element
   7042..7061    +  misc_feature   cPPT/CTS (fragment): central polypurine tract and central termination sequence of HIV-1
   7063..7296    +  LTR            3' LTR (ΔU3): self-inactivating 3' long terminal repeat (LTR) from HIV-1
   7374..7495    +  polyA_signal   SV40 poly(A) signal: SV40 polyadenylation signal
   7535..7670    +  rep_origin     SV40 ori: SV40 origin of replication
   7691..7709    -  promoter       T7 promoter: promoter for bacteriophage T7 RNA polymerase
   7717..7872    +  CDS            lacZα (fragment): LacZα fragment of β-galactosidase; lacZ fragment
   7877..8305    +  rep_origin     f1 ori (sequence partly withheld): f1 bacteriophage origin of replication; arrow indicates direction of (+) strand synthesis
   8358..8462    +  promoter       AmpR promoter: bla
   8463..9323    +  CDS            AmpR: β-lactamase; bla; confers resistance to ampicillin, carbenicillin, and related antibiotics
   9494..10082   +  rep_origin     ori: high-copy-number ColE1/pMB1/pBR322/pUC origin of replication
  10265..10357   +  CDS            lacI (fragment): lac repressor; lacI; The lac repressor binds to the lac operator to inhibit transcription in E. coli. This inhibition can be relieved by adding lactose or isopropyl-β-D-thiogalactopyranoside (IPTG).
  10370..10391   +  protein_bind   CAP binding site: CAP binding activates transcription in the presence of cAMP. E. coli catabolite activator protein
  10406..10436   +  promoter       lac promoter: promoter for the E. coli lac operon
  10444..10460   +  protein_bind   lac operator: The lac repressor binds to the lac operator to inhibit transcription in E. coli. This inhibition can be relieved by adding lactose or isopropyl-β-D-thiogalactopyranoside (IPTG). lac repressor encoded by lacI
  10505..10523   +  promoter       T3 promoter: promoter for bacteriophage T3 RNA polymerase
