[The description below was written by a language model from this plasmid's Addgene catalogue record and pLannotate feature annotations shown in this document.]
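Description:
TFORF3486 is a lentiviral mammalian expression plasmid built on the pLX_TRC317 backbone and carrying the human transcription factor PRDM1 (also known as BLIMP1 or PRDI-BF1) as a Gateway-cloned open reading frame. It is one member of a barcoded transcription factor ORF collection. Each clone carries a unique 24-bp barcode so that the overexpressed factor can be identified in pooled screens, although the barcode itself is not annotated in the feature table. In bacteria the plasmid is maintained by a high-copy ColE1/pUC-type origin with ampicillin resistance. An f1 origin and remnants of a lac/T7/T3 cloning region are also present. The depositor notes a risk of recombination, which is common for LTR-containing plasmids.

The transfer cassette has a third-generation, self-inactivating layout. An RSV promoter drives a truncated HIV-1 5' LTR, followed by the Ψ packaging signal with a gag fragment, the RRE for Rev-dependent export of genomic RNA, a cPPT/CTS, and a ΔU3 3' LTR with a downstream SV40 polyadenylation signal. Within the provirus, an SV40 early promoter expresses puromycin N-acetyltransferase for selection of transduced cells. A separate EF-1α promoter drives the PRDM1 ORF. The ORF is flanked by attB1 and attB2 recombination scars and fused in frame to a C-terminal V5 epitope tag for detection. A WPRE downstream enhances transcript stability and expression. A short U6 promoter fragment annotated between the V5 tag and the WPRE is probably not a functional promoter. The construct is intended for stable PRDM1 overexpression, individually or in pooled screens such as directed differentiation studies.
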