Addgene plasmid #144962: TFORF3486
Purpose: Lentiviral vector for overexpressing transcription factor ORFs with unique 24-bp barcodes. Barcodes facilitate identification of transcription factors in pooled screens.
Depositing lab: Feng Zhang. Depositing organization: Broad Institute. Publication: A transcription factor atlas of directed differentiation. Joung J, Ma S, Tay T, Geiger-Schuller KR, Kirchgatterer PC, Verdine VK, Guo B, Arias-Garcia MA, Allen WE, Singh A, Kuksenko O, Abudayyeh OO, Gootenberg JS, Fu Z, Macrae RK, Buenrostro JD, Regev A, Zhang F. Cell. 2023 Jan 5;186(1):209-229.e26. doi: 10.1016/j.cell.2022.11.026. PubMed 36608654.
Backbone
  Vector backbone: pLX_TRC317
  Backbone manufacturer: Broad Institute Genetic Perturbation Platform
  Backbone size w/o insert (bp): 8264
  Vector type: Mammalian Expression, Lentiviral
  Selectable markers: Puromycin
Growth in bacteria
  Bacterial resistance: Ampicillin, 100 μg/mL
  Growth temperature: 37°C
  Growth strain: NEB Stable
  Copy number: High Copy
Gene/Insert
  Gene/Insert name: PRDM1
  Species: H. sapiens (human)
  Insert size (bp): 2282
  Entrez Gene: PRDM1 (a.k.a. BLIMP1, PRDI-BF1)
  Promoter: EF1a
  Tag / fusion protein: V5 (C terminal on insert)
  Cloning method: Gateway Cloning
  Sequencing primers: 5′ GGGTGGAGACTGAAGTTAGGCCAG; 3′ CACATAGCGTAAAAGGAGCAACATAG
Resource information
  A portion of this plasmid was derived from a plasmid made by: Broad Institute Genetic Perturbation Platform
Terms and licenses: Academic/Nonprofit Terms; Industry Terms: Not Available to Industry
Depositor comments: NM_182907.2 Please test multiple small colonies in case of plasmid recombination. To make this collection available in a timely manner, a portion of this collection was not fully sequenced by Addgene. If an Addgene verified full plasmid sequence is not available, please contact us prior to placing an order to request the full sequence.
How to cite: TFORF3486 was a gift from Feng Zhang (Addgene plasmid # 144962 ; http://n2t.net/addgene:144962 ; RRID:Addgene_144962)
