>Addgene plasmid #144962 | TFORF3486 | depositor partial sequence | sequence record 287001 | Insert
ATCGATTGATCAACAAGTTTGTACAAAAAAGTTGGCACCATGGAAAAGATCTATTCCAGAGGGGAGCTTC
ACCACTTCATTGACGGCTTTAATGAAGAGAAAAGCAACTGGATGCGCTATGTGAATCCAGCACACTCTCC
CCGGGAGCAAAACCTGGCTGCGTGTCAGAACGGGATGAACATCTACTTCTACACCATTAAGCCCATCCCT
GCCAACCAGGAACTTCTTGTGTGGTATTGTCGGGACTTTGCAGAAAGGCTTCACTACCCTTATCCCGGAG
AGCTGACAATGATGAATCTCACACAAACACAGAGCAGTCTAAAGCAACCGAGCACTGAGAAAAATGAACT
CTGCCCAAAGAATGTCCCAAAGAGAGAGTACAGCGTGAAAGAAATCCTAAAATTGGACTCCAACCCCTCC
AAAGGAAAGGACCTCTACCGTTCTAACATTTCACCCCTCACATCAGAAAAGGACCTCGATGACTTTAGAA
GACGTGGGAGCCCCGAAATGCCCTTCTACCCTCGGGTCGTTTACCCCATCCGGGCCCCTCTGCCAGAAGA
CTTTTTGAAAGCTTCCCTGGCCTACGGGATCGAGAGACCCACGTACATCACTCGCTCCCCCATTCCATCC
TCCACCACTCCAAGCCCCTCTGCAAGAAGCAGCCCCGACCAAAGCCTCAAGAGCTCCAGCCCTCACAGCA
GCCCTGGGAATACGGTGTCCCCTGTGGGCCCCGGCTCTCAAGAGCACCGGGACTCCTACGCTTACTTGAA
CGCGTCCTACGGCACGGAAGGTTTGGGCTCCTACCCTGGCTACGCACCCCTGCCCCACCTCCCGCCAGCT
TTCATCCCCTCGTACAACGCTCACTACCCCAAGTTCCTCTTGCCCCCCTACGGCATGAATTGTAATGGCC
TGAGCGCTGTGAGCAGCATGAATGGCATCAACAACTTTGGCCTCTTCCCGAGGCTGTGCCCTGTCTACAG
CAATCTCCTCGGTGGGGGCAGCCTGCCCCACCCCATGCTCAACCCCACTTCTCTCCCGAGCTCGCTGCCC
TCAGATGGAGCCCGGAGGTTGCTCCAGCCGGAGCATCCCAGGGAGGTGCTTGTCCCGGCGCCCCACAGTG
CCTTCTCCTTTACCGGGGCCGCCGCCAGCATGAAGGACAAGGCCTGTAGCCCCACAAGCGGGTCTCCCAC
GGCGGGAACAGCCGCCACGGCAGAACATGTGGTGCAGCCCAAAGCTACCTCAGCAGCGATGGCAGCCCCC
AGCAGCGACGAAGCCATGAATCTCATTAAAAACAAAAGAAACATGACCGGCTACAAGACCCTTCCCTACC
CGCTGAAGAAGCAGAACGGCAAGATCAAGTACGAATGCAACGTTTGCGCCAAGACTTTCGGCCAGCTCTC
CAATCTGAAGGTCCACCTGAGAGTGCACAGTGGAGAACGGCCTTTCAAATGTCAGACTTGCAACAAGGGC
TTTACTCAGCTCGCCCACCTGCAGAAACACTACCTGGTACACACGGGAGAAAAGCCACATGAATGCCAGG
TCTGCCACAAGAGATTTAGCAGCACCAGCAATCTCAAGACCCACCTGCGACTCCATTCTGGAGAGAAACC
ATACCAATGCAAGGTGTGCCCTGCCAAGTTCACCCAGTTTGTGCACCTGAAACTGCACAAGCGTCTGCAC
ACCCGGGAGCGGCCCCACAAGTGCTCCCAGTGCCACAAGAACTACATCCATCTCTGTAGCCTCAAGGTTC
ACCTGAAAGGGAACTGCGCTGCGGCCCCGGCGCCTGGGCTGCCCTTGGAAGATCTGACCCGAATCAATGA
AGAAATCGAGAAGTTTGACATCAGTGACAATGCTGACCGGCTCGAGGACGTGGAGGATGACATCAGTGTG
ATCTCTGTAGTGGAGAAGGAAATTCTGGCCGTGGTCAGAAAAGAGAAAGAAGAAACTGGCCTGAAAGTGT
CTTTGCAAAGAAACATGGGGAATGGACTCCTCTCCTCAGGGTGCAGCCTTTATGAGTCATCAGATCTACC
CCTCATGAAGTTGCCTCCCAGCAACCCACTACCTCTGGTACCTGTAAAGGTCAAACAAGAAACAGTTGAA
CCAATGGATCCTTTGCCAACTTTCTTGTACAAAGTGGTTGATATCGGTAAGCCTATCCCTAACCCTCTCC
TCGGTCTCGATTCTACGTAGTAATGAACTAGTCCGTAACTTGAAAGTATTTCGATTTCTTGGCTTTATAT
ATCTTGTGGAAAGGACGACGTCGGGTCCTCGACTCTACATTA
