>Addgene plasmid #144962 | TFORF3486 | depositor partial sequence | sequence record 287002 | Barcode
CGTCGGGTCCTCGACTCTACATTA
